>Addgene plasmid #154542 | pEPYC0CM0210 | depositor full sequence | sequence record 299414 | pEPYC0CM0210 sequence 2331 bps
CCGTCTTTCATTGCCATACGAAATTCCGGATGAGCATTCATCAGGCGGGCAAGAATGTGAATAAAGGCCG
GATAAAACTTGTGCTTATTTTTCTTTACGGTCTTTAAAAAGGCCGTAATATCCAGCTGAACGGTCTGGTT
ATAGGTACATTGAGCAACTGACTGAAATGCCTCAAAATGTTCTTTACGATGCCATTGGGATATATCAACG
GTGGTATATCCAGTGATTTTTTTCTCCATTTTAGCTTCCTTAGCTCCTGAAAATCTCGATAACTCAAAAA
ATACGCCCGGTAGTGATCTTATTTCATTATGGTGAAAGTTGGAACCTCTTACGTGCCCGATCAACTCGAG
TGCCACCTGACGTCTAAGAAACCATTATTATCATGACATTAACCTATAAAAATAGGCGTATCACGAGGCA
GAATTTCAGATAAAAAAAATCCTTAGCTTTCGCTAAGGATGATTTCTGGAATTCGGTCTCAGGAGGGAGG
CGTGTCGTTTTAGTGAGGTATCGTCCTTTGAAGATAAGATAATAATGTTGAAGATAAGAGTGGGAGCCAC
CACTAAAACATTGCTTTGTCAAAAGCTAAAAAAGATGATGCCCGACAGCCAGACGAAGGAAATGACGTAA
GCCATGACGTCTAATCCCACAAGTTTATTGGGTACCCGAATAACTCAGCATCTTTTGCTAAATTCTATCG
TGGCTATATAAGGTTTTGCTATTCATTGAAAGCAGTAGTGACTGATTTGTATATATACTCGAGACCCTGC
AGTCCGGCAAAAAAGGGCAAGGTGTCACCACCCTGCCCTTTTTCTTTAAAACCGAAAAGATTACTTCGCG
TTATGCAGGCTTCCTCGCTCACTGACTCGCTGCGCTCGGTCGTTCGGCTGCGGCGAGCGGTATCAGCTCA
CTCAAAGGCGGTAATACGGTTATCCACAGAATCAGGGGATAACGCAGGAAAGAACATGTGAGCAAAAGGC
CAGCAAAAGGCCAGGAACCGTAAAAAGGCCGCGTTGCTGGCGTTTTTCCACAGGCTCCGCCCCCCTGACG
AGCATCACAAAAATCGACGCTCAAGTCAGAGGTGGCGAAACCCGACAGGACTATAAAGATACCAGGCGTT
TCCCCCTGGAAGCTCCCTCGTGCGCTCTCCTGTTCCGACCCTGCCGCTTACCGGATACCTGTCCGCCTTT
CTCCCTTCGGGAAGCGTGGCGCTTTCTCATAGCTCACGCTGTAGGTATCTCAGTTCGGTGTAGGTCGTTC
GCTCCAAGCTGGGCTGTGTGCACGAACCCCCCGTTCAGCCCGACCGCTGCGCCTTATCCGGTAACTATCG
TCTTGAGTCCAACCCGGTAAGACACGACTTATCGCCACTGGCAGCAGCCACTGGTAACAGGATTAGCAGA
GCGAGGTATGTAGGCGGTGCTACAGAGTTCTTGAAGTGGTGGCCTAACTACGGCTACACTAGAAGAACAG
TATTTGGTATCTGCGCTCTGCTGAAGCCAGTTACCTTCGGAAAAAGAGTTGGTAGCTCTTGATCCGGCAA
ACAAACCACCGCTGGTAGCGGTGGTTTTTTTGTTTGCAAGCAGCAGATTACGCGCAGAAAAAAAGGATCT
CAAGAAGATCCTTTGATCTTTTCTACGGGGTCTGACGCTCAGTGGAACGAAAACTCACGTTAAGGGATTT
TGGTCATGAGATTATCAAAAAGGATCTTCACCTAGATCCTTTTAAATTAAAAATGAAGTTTTAAATCAAT
CTAAAGTATATATGAGTAAACTTGGTCTGACAGCTCGAGGCTTGGATTCTCACCAATAAAAAACGCCCGG
CGGCAACCGAGCGTTCTGAACAAATCCAGATGGAGTTCTGAGGTCATTACTGGATCTATCAACAGGAGTC
CAAGCGAGCTCGATATCAAATTACGCCCCGCCCTGCCACTCATCGCAGTACTGTTGTAATTCATTAAGCA
TTCTGCCGACATGGAAGCCATCACAAACGGCATGATGAACCTGAATCGCCAGCGGCATCAGCACCTTGTC
GCCTTGCGTATAATATTTGCCCATGGTGAAAACGGGGGCGAAGAAGTTGTCCATATTGGCCACGTTTAAA
TCAAAACTGGTGAAACTCACCCAGGGATTGGCTGAGACGAAAAACATATTCTCAATAAACCCTTTAGGGA
AATAGGCCAGGTTTTCACCGTAACACGCCACATCTTGCGAATATATGTGTAGAAACTGCCGGAAATCGTC
GTGGTATTCACTCCAGAGCGATGAAAACGTTTCAGTTTGCTCATGGAAAACGGTGTAACAAGGGTGAACA
CTATCCCATATCACCAGCTCA
Features (pLannotate 1.2.2; 6 found; start..end, strand, type, name):
    240..337     -  promoter       cat promoter: promoter of the E. coli cat gene encoding chloramphenicol acetyltransferase
    423..466     -  terminator     bacterial terminator: putative bacterial transcription terminator
    773..830     +  terminator     his operon terminator: This putative transcriptin terminator from the E. coli his operon has a 2-bp deletion introduced during synthesis. Its efficiency has not been determined.
   1025..1613    -  rep_origin     ori: high-copy-number ColE1/pMB1/pBR322/pUC origin of replication
   1796..1890    -  terminator     lambda t0 terminator: transcription terminator from phage lambda
   1914..239     -  CDS            cat (across the origin): CAT_ECOLX - Experimental evidence at protein level: Swiss-Prot protein existence level 1. This enzyme is an effector of chloramphenicol resistance in bacteria. From Escherichia coli. This protein is used as a marker in many commonly used cloning vectors, such as pACYC184.
