[The description below was written by a language model from this plasmid's Addgene catalogue record and pLannotate feature annotations shown in this document.]
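Description:
pEPYC0CM0210 is a small (about 2.3 kb) synthetic-biology plasmid that serves as a Phytobricks Level 0 part, meaning it stores a single standardised DNA part for later hierarchical Type IIS (Golden Gate/MoClo-style) assembly into plant expression constructs. It is built on the pUAP1 universal acceptor backbone and is maintained in E. coli as a high-copy plasmid by a ColE1/pUC-type origin of replication. Selection is by chloramphenicol, conferred by the E. coli cat gene (chloramphenicol acetyltransferase). This gene is driven by its own cat promoter, spans the numbering origin of the circular sequence, and is followed by a phage lambda t0 terminator.

The insert is MinSyn_040, a fully synthetic sequence. It was cloned into the acceptor with BpiI, and both BpiI sites were destroyed in the process, as is usual when a part is domesticated into a Level 0 acceptor. The automated feature table does not annotate the insert itself. It most plausibly lies in the unannotated stretch between two bacterial transcription terminators, a putative bacterial terminator and a his operon terminator, which would insulate the cloning site from read-through transcription, although the record does not confirm this position. The record gives no details of the part's composition, regulatory motifs or overhang class. Its name and the associated work on rational design of minimal synthetic plant promoters indicate that it is one of a series of minimal synthetic promoter parts. It carries no plant selection marker, reporter or T-DNA elements, so it is a part donor to be combined with coding sequences and terminators in higher-level assemblies, not a construct for direct delivery into plants.
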