Addgene plasmid #154542: pEPYC0CM0210
Purpose: Phytobricks Level 0 part
Depositing lab: Nicola Patron. Depositing organization: Earlham Institute. Publication: Rational design of minimal synthetic promoters for plants. Cai YM, Kallam K, Tidd H, Gendarini G, Salzman A, Patron NJ. Nucleic Acids Res. 2020 Aug 28. pii: 5897334. doi: 10.1093/nar/gkaa682. PubMed 32856047.
Backbone
  Vector backbone: pUAP1
  Vector type: Synthetic Biology
Growth in bacteria
  Bacterial resistance: Chloramphenicol, 25 μg/mL
  Growth temperature: 37°C
  Growth strain: NEB Stable
  Copy number: High Copy
Gene/Insert
  Gene/Insert name: MinSyn_040
  Species: Synthetic
  Cloning method: Restriction Enzyme; 5′ cloning site BpiI (destroyed during cloning); 3′ cloning site BpiI (destroyed during cloning)
Terms and licenses: Academic/Nonprofit Terms; Industry Terms: Not Available to Industry
Depositor comments: Please visit https://www.biorxiv.org/content/10.1101/2020.05.14.095406v1 for bioRxiv preprint.
How to cite: pEPYC0CM0210 was a gift from Nicola Patron (Addgene plasmid # 154542 ; http://n2t.net/addgene:154542 ; RRID:Addgene_154542)
